Addgene plasmid #77929: ACVR2A gRNA (BRDN0001148932)
Purpose: 3rd generation lentiviral gRNA plasmid targeting human ACVR2A
Depositing lab: John Doench & David Root. Depositing organization: Broad Institute. Publication: Optimized sgRNA design to maximize activity and minimize off-target effects of CRISPR-Cas9. Doench JG, Fusi N, Sullender M, Hegde M, Vaimberg EW, Donovan KF, Smith I, Tothova Z, Wilen C, Orchard R, Virgin HW, Listgarten J, Root DE. Nat Biotechnol. 2016 Jan 18. doi: 10.1038/nbt.3437. PubMed 26780180.
Backbone
  Vector backbone: lentiGuide-Puro
  Backbone manufacturer: Zhang Lab (Addgene plasmid # 52963)
  Vector type: Mammalian Expression, Lentiviral, CRISPR
  Selectable markers: Puromycin
Growth in bacteria
  Bacterial resistance: Ampicillin, 100 μg/mL
  Growth temperature: 37°C
  Growth strain: DH5alpha
  Copy number: High Copy
Gene/Insert
  Gene/Insert name: ACVR2A (alt names: ACVR2A; NM_001278579.1)
  gRNA/shRNA sequence: AGTGGTTTCAAACCTAGTAA
  Species: H. sapiens (human)
  Entrez Gene: ACVR2A (a.k.a. ACTRII, ACVR2)
  Promoter: hU6
  Cloning method: Unknown
  Sequencing primers: 5′ U6-F; 3′ pS2-R
Terms and licenses: Academic/Nonprofit Terms; Industry Terms: Not Available to Industry
Depositor comments: The gRNA was designed to target the following Genbank reference sequence(s): NM_001278579.1,NM_001278580.1,NM_001616.4. Note that this plasmid does NOT contain Cas9. It should be used in conjunction with lentiCas9-Blast (Addgene #52962) or otherwise with cell lines already expressing Cas9. Browse the full kinome gRNA library at http://www.addgene.org/pooled-library/broadgpp-human-kinome/ or visit http://www.broadinstitute.org/rnai/public/ for detailed protocols and information.
How to cite: ACVR2A gRNA (BRDN0001148932) was a gift from John Doench & David Root (Addgene plasmid # 77929 ; http://n2t.net/addgene:77929 ; RRID:Addgene_77929)
