[The description below was written by a language model from this plasmid's Addgene catalogue record and pLannotate feature annotations shown in this document.]
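Description:
ACVR2A gRNA (BRDN0001148932) is a third-generation lentiviral CRISPR guide plasmid built on the lentiGuide-Puro backbone and designed to target the human activin receptor gene ACVR2A (also known as ACTRII or ACVR2), with the guide chosen against several reference transcripts of that gene. It is propagated in E. coli as a high-copy plasmid through a ColE1/pUC-type origin and selected with ampicillin via the β-lactamase gene. An f1 origin, an SV40 origin and remnants of a lac/T7/T3 cloning region are also annotated in the backbone.

The lentiviral transfer cassette begins with an RSV promoter fused to a truncated HIV-1 5' LTR, which makes genomic RNA production Tat-independent. It is followed by the Ψ packaging signal with a partial gag sequence, the Rev response element for nuclear export of the unspliced genome, and a cPPT/CTS element that aids nuclear import. The cassette ends in a self-inactivating ΔU3 3' LTR. Within this frame, a human U6 RNA polymerase III promoter drives the ACVR2A-specific spacer joined to the Streptococcus pyogenes Cas9 guide RNA scaffold. Downstream, the EF-1α core promoter with its first intron expresses puromycin N-acetyltransferase, allowing selection of transduced mammalian cells, and a WPRE enhances transcript expression.

The plasmid does not encode Cas9, so it is meant to be used together with a separate Cas9 lentiviral vector or in cells that already express Cas9, typically for knockout of ACVR2A. The record indicates that it belongs to a human kinome guide collection developed alongside work on optimised sgRNA design rules.
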