Features (pLannotate 1.2.2; 29 found; start..end, strand, type, name):
     14..80      +  CDS            small t antigen (fragment): SV40 (simian virus 40) small t antigen
    106..317     +  promoter       EF-1α core promoter: core promoter for human elongation factor EF-1α
    318..1256    +  intron         EF-1α intron A: intron upstream of the start codon of human EF-1α
   1278..1877    +  CDS            PuroR (fragment): puromycin N-acetyltransferase; pac from Streptomyces; confers resistance to puromycin
   1893..2481    +  misc_feature   WPRE: woodchuck hepatitis virus posttranscriptional regulatory element
   2532..2551    +  misc_feature   cPPT/CTS (fragment): central polypurine tract and central termination sequence of HIV-1
   2553..2786    +  LTR            3' LTR (ΔU3): self-inactivating 3' long terminal repeat (LTR) from HIV-1
   2864..2985    +  polyA_signal   SV40 poly(A) signal: SV40 polyadenylation signal
   3025..3160    +  rep_origin     SV40 ori: SV40 origin of replication
   3181..3199    -  promoter       T7 promoter: promoter for bacteriophage T7 RNA polymerase
   3207..3362    +  CDS            lacZα (fragment): LacZα fragment of β-galactosidase; lacZ fragment
   3367..3795    +  rep_origin     f1 ori (sequence partly withheld): f1 bacteriophage origin of replication; arrow indicates direction of (+) strand synthesis
   3848..3952    +  promoter       AmpR promoter: bla
   3953..4813    +  CDS            AmpR: β-lactamase; bla; confers resistance to ampicillin, carbenicillin, and related antibiotics
   4984..5572    +  rep_origin     ori: high-copy-number ColE1/pMB1/pBR322/pUC origin of replication
   5755..5847    +  CDS            lacI (fragment): lac repressor; lacI; The lac repressor binds to the lac operator to inhibit transcription in E. coli. This inhibition can be relieved by adding lactose or isopropyl-β-D-thiogalactopyranoside (IPTG).
   5860..5881    +  protein_bind   CAP binding site: CAP binding activates transcription in the presence of cAMP. E. coli catabolite activator protein
   5896..5926    +  promoter       lac promoter: promoter for the E. coli lac operon
   5934..5950    +  protein_bind   lac operator: The lac repressor binds to the lac operator to inhibit transcription in E. coli. This inhibition can be relieved by adding lactose or isopropyl-β-D-thiogalactopyranoside (IPTG). lac repressor encoded by lacI
   5995..6013    +  promoter       T3 promoter: promoter for bacteriophage T3 RNA polymerase
   6041..6267    +  promoter       RSV promoter: Rous sarcoma virus enhancer/promoter
   6268..6448    +  LTR            5' LTR (truncated): truncated 5' long terminal repeat (LTR) from HIV-1
   6495..6620    +  misc_feature   HIV-1 Ψ: packaging signal of human immunodeficiency virus type 1
   6604..6967    +  CDS            HIV-1 gag (fragment): gag protein from human immunodeficiency virus 1; gag
   7113..7346    +  misc_feature   RRE: The Rev response element (RRE) of HIV-1 allows for Rev-dependent mRNA export from the nucleus to the cytoplasm.
   7723..7749    +  CDS            Rev (fragment): human immunodeficiency virus 1 (HIV-1) Rev protein; rev; enhances nuclear export of unspliced and incompletely spliced viral mRNAs
   7753..7993    +  promoter       U6 promoter: RNA polymerase III promoter for human U6 snRNA
   8023..8098    +  misc_RNA       gRNA scaffold: guide RNA scaffold for the Streptococcus pyogenes CRISPR/Cas9 system
   8154..8271    +  misc_feature   cPPT/CTS: central polypurine tract and central termination sequence of HIV-1
>Addgene plasmid #77929 | ACVR2A gRNA (BRDN0001148932) | addgene full sequence | sequence record 188672 | Addgene Assembled Sequence
CCCGGGTGCAAAGATGGATAAAGTTTTAAACAGAGAGGAATCTTTGCAGCTAATGGACCTTCTAGGTCTT
GAAAGGAGTGGGAATTGGCTCCGGTGCCCGTCAGTGGGCAGAGCGCACATCGCCCACAGTCCCCGAGAAG
TTGGGGGGAGGGGTCGGCAATTGATCCGGTGCCTAGAGAAGGTGGCGCGGGGTAAACTGGGAAAGTGATG
TCGTGTACTGGCTCCGCCTTTTTCCCGAGGGTGGGGGAGAACCGTATATAAGTGCAGTAGTCGCCGTGAA
CGTTCTTTTTCGCAACGGGTTTGCCGCCAGAACACAGGTAAGTGCCGTGTGTGGTTCCCGCGGGCCTGGC
CTCTTTACGGGTTATGGCCCTTGCGTGCCTTGAATTACTTCCACCTGGCTGCAGTACGTGATTCTTGATC
CCGAGCTTCGGGTTGGAAGTGGGTGGGAGAGTTCGAGGCCTTGCGCTTAAGGAGCCCCTTCGCCTCGTGC
TTGAGTTGAGGCCTGGCCTGGGCGCTGGGGCCGCCGCGTGCGAATCTGGTGGCACCTTCGCGCCTGTCTC
GCTGCTTTCGATAAGTCTCTAGCCATTTAAAATTTTTGATGACCTGCTGCGACGCTTTTTTTCTGGCAAG
ATAGTCTTGTAAATGCGGGCCAAGATCTGCACACTGGTATTTCGGTTTTTGGGGCCGCGGGCGGCGACGG
GGCCCGTGCGTCCCAGCGCACATGTTCGGCGAGGCGGGGCCTGCGAGCGCGGCCACCGAGAATCGGACGG
GGGTAGTCTCAAGCTGGCCGGCCTGCTCTGGTGCCTGGCCTCGCGCCGCCGTGTATCGCCCCGCCCTGGG
CGGCAAGGCTGGCCCGGTCGGCACCAGTTGCGTGAGCGGAAAGATGGCCGCTTCCCGGCCCTGCTGCAGG
GAGCTCAAAATGGAGGACGCGGCGCTCGGGAGAGCGGGCGGGTGAGTCACCCACACAAAGGAAAAGGGCC
TTTCCGTCCTCAGCCGTCGCTTCATGTGACTCCACGGAGTACCGGGCGCCGTCCAGGCACCTCGATTAGT
TCTCGAGCTTTTGGAGTACGTCGTCTTTAGGTTGGGGGGAGGGGTTTTATGCGATGGAGTTTCCCCACAC
TGAGTGGGTGGAGACTGAAGTTAGGCCAGCTTGGCACTTGATGTAATTCTCCTTGGAATTTGCCCTTTTT
GAGTTTGGATCTTGGTTCATTCTCAAGCCTCAGACAGTGGTTCAAAGTTTTTTTCTTCCATTTCAGGTGT
CGTGACGTACGGCCACCATGACCGAGTACAAGCCCACGGTGCGCCTCGCCACCCGCGACGACGTCCCCAG
GGCCGTACGCACCCTCGCCGCCGCGTTCGCCGACTACCCCGCCACGCGCCACACCGTCGATCCGGACCGC
CACATCGAGCGGGTCACCGAGCTGCAAGAACTCTTCCTCACGCGCGTCGGGCTCGACATCGGCAAGGTGT
GGGTCGCGGACGACGGCGCCGCCGTGGCGGTCTGGACCACGCCGGAGAGCGTCGAAGCGGGGGCGGTGTT
CGCCGAGATCGGCCCGCGCATGGCCGAGTTGAGCGGTTCCCGGCTGGCCGCGCAGCAACAGATGGAAGGC
CTCCTGGCGCCGCACCGGCCCAAGGAGCCCGCGTGGTTCCTGGCCACCGTCGGAGTCTCGCCCGACCACC
AGGGCAAGGGTCTGGGCAGCGCCGTCGTGCTCCCCGGAGTGGAGGCGGCCGAGCGCGCCGGGGTGCCCGC
CTTCCTGGAGACCTCCGCGCCCCGCAACCTCCCCTTCTACGAGCGGCTCGGCTTCACCGTCACCGCCGAC
GTCGAGGTGCCCGAAGGACCGCGCACCTGGTGCATGACCCGCAAGCCCGGTGCCTGAACGCGTTAAGTCG
ACAATCAACCTCTGGATTACAAAATTTGTGAAAGATTGACTGGTATTCTTAACTATGTTGCTCCTTTTAC
GCTATGTGGATACGCTGCTTTAATGCCTTTGTATCATGCTATTGCTTCCCGTATGGCTTTCATTTTCTCC
TCCTTGTATAAATCCTGGTTGCTGTCTCTTTATGAGGAGTTGTGGCCCGTTGTCAGGCAACGTGGCGTGG
TGTGCACTGTGTTTGCTGACGCAACCCCCACTGGTTGGGGCATTGCCACCACCTGTCAGCTCCTTTCCGG
GACTTTCGCTTTCCCCCTCCCTATTGCCACGGCGGAACTCATCGCCGCCTGCCTTGCCCGCTGCTGGACA
GGGGCTCGGCTGTTGGGCACTGACAATTCCGTGGTGTTGTCGGGGAAATCATCGTCCTTTCCTTGGCTGC
TCGCCTGTGTTGCCACCTGGATTCTGCGCGGGACGTCCTTCTGCTACGTCCCTTCGGCCCTCAATCCAGC
GGACCTTCCTTCCCGCGGCCTGCTGCCGGCTCTGCGGCCTCTTCCGCGTCTTCGCCTTCGCCCTCAGACG
AGTCGGATCTCCCTTTGGGCCGCCTCCCCGCGTCGACTTTAAGACCAATGACTTACAAGGCAGCTGTAGA
TCTTAGCCACTTTTTAAAAGAAAAGGGGGGACTGGAAGGGCTAATTCACTCCCAACGAAGACAAGATCTG
CTTTTTGCTTGTACTGGGTCTCTCTGGTTAGACCAGATCTGAGCCTGGGAGCTCTCTGGCTAACTAGGGA
ACCCACTGCTTAAGCCTCAATAAAGCTTGCCTTGAGTGCTTCAAGTAGTGTGTGCCCGTCTGTTGTGTGA
CTCTGGTAACTAGAGATCCCTCAGACCCTTTTAGTCAGTGTGGAAAATCTCTAGCAGTACGTATAGTAGT
TCATGTCATCTTATTATTCAGTATTTATAACTTGCAAAGAAATGAATATCAGAGAGTGAGAGGAACTTGT
TTATTGCAGCTTATAATGGTTACAAATAAAGCAATAGCATCACAAATTTCACAAATAAAGCATTTTTTTC
ACTGCATTCTAGTTGTGGTTTGTCCAAACTCATCAATGTATCTTATCATGTCTGGCTCTAGCTATCCCGC
CCCTAACTCCGCCCATCCCGCCCCTAACTCCGCCCAGTTCCGCCCATTCTCCGCCCCATGGCTGACTAAT
TTTTTTTATTTATGCAGAGGCCGAGGCCGCCTCGGCCTCTGAGCTATTCCAGAAGTAGTGAGGAGGCTTT
TTTGGAGGCCTAGGGACGTACCCAATTCGCCCTATAGTGAGTCGTATTACGCGCGCTCACTGGCCGTCGT
TTTACAACGTCGTGACTGGGAAAACCCTGGCGTTACCCAACTTAATCGCCTTGCAGCACATCCCCCTTTC
GCCAGCTGGCGTAATAGCGAAGAGGCCCGCACCGATCGCCCTTCCCAACAGTTGCGCAGCCTGAATGGCG
AATGGG
[124 nt withheld, positions 3367-3490]
C
[91 nt withheld, positions 3492-3582]
A
[49 nt withheld, positions 3584-3632]
CCTTTGACGTTGGAGTCCACGTTCTTT
[37 nt withheld, positions 3660-3696]
ACCCTATCTCGGTCTATTCTTTTGATTTATAAGGGATTTTGCCGATTTCGGCCTATTGGTTAAAAAATGA
GCTGATTTAACAAAAATTTAACGCGAATTTTAACAAAATATTAACGCTTACAATTTAGGTGGCACTTTTC
GGGGAAATGTGCGCGGAACCCCTATTTGTTTATTTTTCTAAATACATTCAAATATGTATCCGCTCATGAG
ACAATAACCCTGATAAATGCTTCAATAATATTGAAAAAGGAAGAGTATGAGTATTCAACATTTCCGTGTC
GCCCTTATTCCCTTTTTTGCGGCATTTTGCCTTCCTGTTTTTGCTCACCCAGAAACGCTGGTGAAAGTAA
AAGATGCTGAAGATCAGTTGGGTGCACGAGTGGGTTACATCGAACTGGATCTCAACAGCGGTAAGATCCT
TGAGAGTTTTCGCCCCGAAGAACGTTTTCCAATGATGAGCACTTTTAAAGTTCTGCTATGTGGCGCGGTA
TTATCCCGTATTGACGCCGGGCAAGAGCAACTCGGTCGCCGCATACACTATTCTCAGAATGACTTGGTTG
AGTACTCACCAGTCACAGAAAAGCATCTTACGGATGGCATGACAGTAAGAGAATTATGCAGTGCTGCCAT
AACCATGAGTGATAACACTGCGGCCAACTTACTTCTGACAACGATCGGAGGACCGAAGGAGCTAACCGCT
TTTTTGCACAACATGGGGGATCATGTAACTCGCCTTGATCGTTGGGAACCGGAGCTGAATGAAGCCATAC
CAAACGACGAGCGTGACACCACGATGCCTGTAGCAATGGCAACAACGTTGCGCAAACTATTAACTGGCGA
ACTACTTACTCTAGCTTCCCGGCAACAATTAATAGACTGGATGGAGGCGGATAAAGTTGCAGGACCACTT
CTGCGCTCGGCCCTTCCGGCTGGCTGGTTTATTGCTGATAAATCTGGAGCCGGTGAGCGTGGGTCTCGCG
GTATCATTGCAGCACTGGGGCCAGATGGTAAGCCCTCCCGTATCGTAGTTATCTACACGACGGGGAGTCA
GGCAACTATGGATGAACGAAATAGACAGATCGCTGAGATAGGTGCCTCACTGATTAAGCATTGGTAACTG
TCAGACCAAGTTTACTCATATATACTTTAGATTGATTTAAAACTTCATTTTTAATTTAAAAGGATCTAGG
TGAAGATCCTTTTTGATAATCTCATGACCAAAATCCCTTAACGTGAGTTTTCGTTCCACTGAGCGTCAGA
CCCCGTAGAAAAGATCAAAGGATCTTCTTGAGATCCTTTTTTTCTGCGCGTAATCTGCTGCTTGCAAACA
AAAAAACCACCGCTACCAGCGGTGGTTTGTTTGCCGGATCAAGAGCTACCAACTCTTTTTCCGAAGGTAA
CTGGCTTCAGCAGAGCGCAGATACCAAATACTGTTCTTCTAGTGTAGCCGTAGTTAGGCCACCACTTCAA
GAACTCTGTAGCACCGCCTACATACCTCGCTCTGCTAATCCTGTTACCAGTGGCTGCTGCCAGTGGCGAT
AAGTCGTGTCTTACCGGGTTGGACTCAAGACGATAGTTACCGGATAAGGCGCAGCGGTCGGGCTGAACGG
GGGGTTCGTGCACACAGCCCAGCTTGGAGCGAACGACCTACACCGAACTGAGATACCTACAGCGTGAGCT
ATGAGAAAGCGCCACGCTTCCCGAAGGGAGAAAGGCGGACAGGTATCCGGTAAGCGGCAGGGTCGGAACA
GGAGAGCGCACGAGGGAGCTTCCAGGGGGAAACGCCTGGTATCTTTATAGTCCTGTCGGGTTTCGCCACC
TCTGACTTGAGCGTCGATTTTTGTGATGCTCGTCAGGGGGGCGGAGCCTATGGAAAAACGCCAGCAACGC
GGCCTTTTTACGGTTCCTGGCCTTTTGCTGGCCTTTTGCTCACATGTTCTTTCCTGCGTTATCCCCTGAT
TCTGTGGATAACCGTATTACCGCCTTTGAGTGAGCTGATACCGCTCGCCGCAGCCGAACGACCGAGCGCA
GCGAGTCAGTGAGCGAGGAAGCGGAAGAGCGCCCAATACGCAAACCGCCTCTCCCCGCGCGTTGGCCGAT
TCATTAATGCAGCTGGCACGACAGGTTTCCCGACTGGAAAGCGGGCAGTGAGCGCAACGCAATTAATGTG
AGTTAGCTCACTCATTAGGCACCCCAGGCTTTACACTTTATGCTTCCGGCTCGTATGTTGTGTGGAATTG
TGAGCGGATAACAATTTCACACAGGAAACAGCTATGACCATGATTACGCCAAGCGCGCAATTAACCCTCA
CTAAAGGGAACAAAAGCTGGAGCTGCAAGCTTAATGTAGTCTTATGCAATACTCTTGTAGTCTTGCAACA
TGGTAACGATGAGTTAGCAACATGCCTTACAAGGAGAGAAAAAGCACCGTGCATGCCGATTGGTGGAAGT
AAGGTGGTACGATCGTGCCTTATTAGGAAGGCAACAGACGGGTCTGACATGGATTGGACGAACCACTGAA
TTGCCGCATTGCAGAGATATTGTATTTAAGTGCCTAGCTCGATACATAAACGGGTCTCTCTGGTTAGACC
AGATCTGAGCCTGGGAGCTCTCTGGCTAACTAGGGAACCCACTGCTTAAGCCTCAATAAAGCTTGCCTTG
AGTGCTTCAAGTAGTGTGTGCCCGTCTGTTGTGTGACTCTGGTAACTAGAGATCCCTCAGACCCTTTTAG
TCAGTGTGGAAAATCTCTAGCAGTGGCGCCCGAACAGGGACTTGAAAGCGAAAGGGAAACCAGAGGAGCT
CTCTCGACGCAGGACTCGGCTTGCTGAAGCGCGCACGGCAAGAGGCGAGGGGCGGCGACTGGTGAGTACG
CCAAAAATTTTGACTAGCGGAGGCTAGAAGGAGAGAGATGGGTGCGAGAGCGTCAGTATTAAGCGGGGGA
GAATTAGATCGCGATGGGAAAAAATTCGGTTAAGGCCAGGGGGAAAGAAAAAATATAAATTAAAACATAT
AGTATGGGCAAGCAGGGAGCTAGAACGATTCGCAGTTAATCCTGGCCTGTTAGAAACATCAGAAGGCTGT
AGACAAATACTGGGACAGCTACAACCATCCCTTCAGACAGGATCAGAAGAACTTAGATCATTATATAATA
CAGTAGCAACCCTCTATTGTGTGCATCAAAGGATAGAGATAAAAGACACCAAGGAAGCTTTAGACAAGAT
AGAGGAAGAGCAAAACAAAAGTAAGACCACCGCACAGCAAGCGGCCGCTGATCTTCAGACCTGGAGGAGG
AGATATGAGGGACAATTGGAGAAGTGAATTATATAAATATAAAGTAGTAAAAATTGAACCATTAGGAGTA
GCACCCACCAAGGCAAAGAGAAGAGTGGTGCAGAGAGAAAAAAGAGCAGTGGGAATAGGAGCTTTGTTCC
TTGGGTTCTTGGGAGCAGCAGGAAGCACTATGGGCGCAGCGTCAATGACGCTGACGGTACAGGCCAGACA
ATTATTGTCTGGTATAGTGCAGCAGCAGAACAATTTGCTGAGGGCTATTGAGGCGCAACAGCATCTGTTG
CAACTCACAGTCTGGGGCATCAAGCAGCTCCAGGCAAGAATCCTGGCTGTGGAAAGATACCTAAAGGATC
AACAGCTCCTGGGGATTTGGGGTTGCTCTGGAAAACTCATTTGCACCACTGCTGTGCCTTGGAATGCTAG
TTGGAGTAATAAATCTCTGGAACAGATTTGGAATCACACGACCTGGATGGAGTGGGACAGAGAAATTAAC
AATTACACAAGCTTAATACACTCCTTAATTGAAGAATCGCAAAACCAGCAAGAAAAGAATGAACAAGAAT
TATTGGAATTAGATAAATGGGCAAGTTTGTGGAATTGGTTTAACATAACAAATTGGCTGTGGTATATAAA
ATTATTCATAATGATAGTAGGAGGCTTGGTAGGTTTAAGAATAGTTTTTGCTGTACTTTCTATAGTGAAT
AGAGTTAGGCAGGGATATTCACCATTATCGTTTCAGACCCACCTCCCAACCCCGAGGGGACCCAGAGAGG
GCCTATTTCCCATGATTCCTTCATATTTGCATATACGATACAAGGCTGTTAGAGAGATAATTAGAATTAA
TTTGACTGTAAACACAAAGATATTAGTACAAAATACGTGACGTAGAAAGTAATAATTTCTTGGGTAGTTT
GCAGTTTTAAAATTATGTTTTAAAATGGACTATCATATGCTTACCGTAACTTGAAAGTATTTCGATTTCT
TGGCTTTATATATCTTGTGGAAAGGACGAAACACCGAGTGGTTTCAAACCTAGTAAGTTTTAGAGCTAGA
AATAGCAAGTTAAAATAAGGCTAGTCCGTTATCAACTTGAAAAAGTGGCACCGAGTCGGTGCTTTTTTAA
GCTTGGCGTAACTAGATCTTGAGACAAATGGCAGTATTCATCCACAATTTTAAAAGAAAAGGGGGGATTG
GGGGGTACAGTGCAGGGGAAAGAATAGTAGACATAATAGCAACAGACATACAAACTAAAGAATTACAAAA
ACAAATTACAAAAATTCAAAATTTTCGGGTTTATTACAGGGACAGCAGAGATCCACTTTGGCGCCGGCTC
GAGGGGG
