>Addgene plasmid #77929 | ACVR2A gRNA (BRDN0001148932) | depositor partial sequence | sequence record 145389 | Target Sequence
AGTGGTTTCAAACCTAGTAA
