>Addgene plasmid #77929 | ACVR2A gRNA (BRDN0001148932) | addgene partial sequence | sequence record 188671 | hU6-F
AATACGTGACGTAGAAAGTAATAATTTCTTGGGTAGTTTGCAGTTTTAAAATTATGTTTTAAAATGGACT
ATCATATGCTTACCGTAACTTGAAAGTATTTCGATTTCTTGGCTTTATATATCTTGTGGAAAGGACGAAA
CACCGAGTGGTTTCAAACCTAGTAAGTTTTAGAGCTAGAAATAGCAAGTTAAAATAAGGCTAGTCCGTTA
TCAACTTGAAAAAGTGGCACCGAGTCGGTGCTTTTTTAAGCTTGGCGTAACTAGATCTTGAGACAAATGG
CAGTATTCATCCACAATTTTAAAAGAAAAGGGGGGATTGGGGGGTACAGTGCAGGGGAAAGAATAGTAGA
CATAATAGCAACAGACATACAAACTAAAGAATTACAAAAACAAATTACAAAAATTCAAAATTTTCGGGTT
TATTACAGGGACAGCAGAGATCCACTTTGGCGCCGGCTCGAGGGGGCCCGGGTGCAAAGATGGATAAAGT
TTTAAACAGAGAGGAATCTTTGCAGCTAATGGACCTTCTAGGTCTTGAAAGGAGTGGGAATTGGCTCCGG
TGCCCGTCAG
